Addgene plasmid #159573: R701-X24-566: His6-MBP-tev-Avi-Hs.KRAS4b(2-188) Q61R
Purpose: E. coli protein expression of His6-MBP-tev-Avi-Hs.KRAS4b(2-188) Q61R
Depositing lab: Dominic Esposito. Depositing organization: National Cancer Institute (NCI). Publication: Farnesylated and methylated KRAS4b: high yield production of protein suitable for biophysical studies of prenylated protein-lipid interactions. Gillette WK, Esposito D, Abreu Blanco M, Alexander P, Bindu L, Bittner C, Chertov O, Frank PH, Grose C, Jones JE, Meng Z, Perkins S, Van Q, Ghirlando R, Fivash M, Nissley DV, McCormick F, Holderfield M, Stephen AG. Sci Rep. 2015 Nov 2;5:15916. doi: 10.1038/srep15916. PubMed 26522388.
Backbone
  Vector backbone: pDest-566
  Vector type: Bacterial Expression
Growth in bacteria
  Bacterial resistance: Ampicillin, 100 μg/mL
  Growth temperature: 37°C
  Growth strain: DH5alpha
  Copy number: Low Copy
Gene/Insert
  Gene/Insert name: His6-MBP-tev-Avi-Hs.KRAS4b(2-188) Q61R
  Species: H. sapiens (human)
  Mutation: Q61R
  Entrez Gene: KRAS (a.k.a. 'C-K-RAS, C-K-RAS, CFC2, K-RAS2A, K-RAS2B, K-RAS4A, K-RAS4B, K-Ras, K-Ras 2, KI-RAS, KRAS1, KRAS2, NS, NS3, OES, RALD, RASK2, c-Ki-ras, c-Ki-ras2)
  Tag / fusion protein: His6-MBP-tev-Avi (N terminal on insert)
  Cloning method: Gateway Cloning
Terms and licenses: Academic/Nonprofit Terms; Industry Terms: Not Available to Industry
How to cite: R701-X24-566: His6-MBP-tev-Avi-Hs.KRAS4b(2-188) Q61R was a gift from Dominic Esposito (Addgene plasmid # 159573 ; http://n2t.net/addgene:159573 ; RRID:Addgene_159573)
