[The description below was written by a language model from this plasmid's Addgene catalogue record and pLannotate feature annotations shown in this document.]
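Description:
R701-X24-566 is a bacterial expression plasmid of about 7.4 kb, built by Gateway recombination into the pDest-566 destination backbone, for producing a tagged oncogenic mutant of human KRAS4b in E. coli. It is selected with ampicillin through the β-lactamase gene and replicates from a ColE1/pBR322-type origin. The neighbouring rop gene and bom region fit the recorded low copy number. An f1 origin is also annotated, along with short tetracycline-resistance fragments that appear to be nonfunctional remnants of the pBR322-derived backbone.

Expression is driven by a T7 promoter followed directly by a lac operator and the T7 gene 10 ribosome binding site. The plasmid carries its own lacI gene, so transcription is repressed until induction with IPTG in a host that supplies T7 RNA polymerase. The open reading frame encodes a His6 tag, then cytosolic maltose-binding protein lacking its signal sequence, the attB1 recombination scar, a TEV protease site, an AviTag and KRAS4b residues 2–188 with the Q61R substitution. It ends before attB2 and is followed by rrnB T1/T2 and T7 terminators. A short His-tag fragment annotated downstream of attB2 lies outside the described fusion.

In this arrangement, His6 allows metal-affinity purification and MBP generally aids solubility and yield. TEV cleavage removes both, leaving KRAS with an N-terminal AviTag that can be enzymatically biotinylated at a single site, for example for immobilisation or capture. The record gives the purpose only as E. coli expression of this fusion, and the associated publication concerns producing KRAS4b for biophysical studies.
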