Features (pLannotate 1.2.2; 28 found; start..end, strand, type, name):
      2..20      +  promoter       T7 promoter: promoter for bacteriophage T7 RNA polymerase
     21..45      +  protein_bind   lac operator: The lac repressor binds to the lac operator to inhibit transcription in E. coli. This inhibition can be relieved by adding lactose or isopropyl-β-D-thiogalactopyranoside (IPTG). lac repressor encoded by lacI
     60..82      +  RBS            RBS: efficient ribosome binding site from bacteriophage T7 gene 10 (Olins and Rangwala, 1989)
     99..116     +  CDS            7xHis (fragment): 6xHis affinity tag
    120..1217    +  CDS            MBP: maltose binding protein from E. coli; malE (mutated); This version of the gene does not encode a signal sequence, so MBP will remain in the cytosol.
   1237..1254    +  protein_bind   attB1 (fragment): mutant version of attB; core recombination site for the Gateway® BP reaction BP Clonase™
   1260..1276    +  CDS            TEV site (fragment): tobacco etch virus (TEV) protease recognition and cleavage site
   1278..1322    +  CDS            AviTag™: peptide tag that allows for enzymatic biotinylation
   1326..1889    +  CDS            K-Ras (sequence partly withheld): human small GTPase proto-oncoprotein
   1894..1911    -  protein_bind   attB2 (fragment): mutant version of attB; core recombination site for the Gateway® BP reaction BP Clonase™
   2011..2028    +  CDS            9xHis (fragment): 9xHis affinity tag
   2075..2190    +  ncRNA          5S rRNA: Accession: RF00001 - 5S ribosomal RNA
   2194..2280    +  terminator     rrnB T1 terminator: Escherichia coli rrnB; transcription terminator T1 from the E. coli rrnB gene
   2372..2399    +  terminator     rrnB T2 terminator: transcription terminator T2 from the E. coli rrnB gene
   2418..2457    +  promoter       AmpR promoter (fragment): bla
   2467..2514    +  terminator     T7 terminator: transcription terminator for bacteriophage T7 RNA polymerase
   2551..3006    +  rep_origin     f1 ori (sequence partly withheld): f1 bacteriophage origin of replication; arrow indicates direction of (+) strand synthesis
   3121..3981    -  CDS            AmpR: β-lactamase; bla; confers resistance to ampicillin, carbenicillin, and related antibiotics
   3982..4074    -  promoter       AmpR promoter: bla
   4155..4743    +  rep_origin     ori: high-copy-number ColE1/pMB1/pBR322/pUC origin of replication
   4929..5068    -  misc_feature   bom: basis of mobility region from pBR322
   5170..5361    -  CDS            rop: Rop protein, which maintains plasmids at low copy number; rop
   5378..5758    +  CDS            YPB1_ECOLX: Protein predicted: Swiss-Prot protein existence level 4. From Escherichia coli.
   5820..5884    -  CDS            TcR (fragment): tetracycline efflux protein; tet; confers resistance to tetracycline
   5899..5920    -  protein_bind   CAP binding site: CAP binding activates transcription in the presence of cAMP. E. coli catabolite activator protein
   5933..7015    -  CDS            lacI: lac repressor; lacI; The lac repressor binds to the lac operator to inhibit transcription in E. coli. This inhibition can be relieved by adding lactose or isopropyl-β-D-thiogalactopyranoside (IPTG).
   7016..7093    -  promoter       lacI promoter: lacI
   7101..7380    -  CDS            TcR (fragment): tetracycline efflux protein; tet; confers resistance to tetracycline
>Addgene plasmid #159573 | R701-X24-566: His6-MBP-tev-Avi-Hs.KRAS4b(2-188) Q61R | addgene full sequence | sequence record 313158 | Addgene NGS Result
TTAATACGACTCACTATAGGGGAATTGTGAGCGGATAACAATTCCCCTCTAGAAATAATTTTGTTTAACT
TTAAGAAGGAGATATACATATGAGATCCCATCACCATCACCATCACGGCAAAATCGAAGAAGGTAAACTG
GTAATCTGGATTAACGGCGATAAAGGCTATAACGGTCTCGCTGAAGTCGGTAAGAAATTCGAGAAAGATA
CCGGAATTAAAGTCACCGTTGAGCATCCGGATAAACTGGAAGAGAAATTCCCACAGGTTGCGGCAACTGG
CGATGGCCCTGACATTATCTTCTGGGCACACGACCGCTTTGGTGGCTACGCTCAATCTGGCCTGTTGGCT
GAAATCACCCCGGACAAAGCGTTCCAGGACAAGCTGTATCCGTTTACCTGGGATGCCGTACGTTACAACG
GCAAGCTGATTGCTTACCCGATCGCTGTTGAAGCGTTATCGCTGATTTATAACAAAGATCTGCTGCCGAA
CCCGCCAAAAACCTGGGAAGAGATCCCGGCGCTGGATAAAGAACTGAAAGCGAAAGGTAAGAGCGCGCTG
ATGTTCAACCTGCAAGAACCGTACTTCACCTGGCCGCTGATTGCTGCTGACGGGGGTTATGCGTTCAAGT
ATGAAAACGGCAAGTACGACATTAAAGACGTGGGCGTGGATAACGCTGGCGCGAAAGCGGGTCTGACCTT
CCTGGTTGACCTGATTAAAAACAAACACATGAATGCAGACACCGATTACTCCATCGCAGAAGCTGCCTTT
AATAAAGGCGAAACAGCGATGACCATCAACGGCCCGTGGGCATGGTCCAACATCGACACCAGCAAAGTGA
ATTATGGTGTAACGGTACTGCCGACCTTCAAGGGTCAACCATCCAAACCGTTCGTTGGCGTGCTGAGCGC
AGGTATTAACGCCGCCAGTCCGAACAAAGAGCTGGCAAAAGAGTTCCTCGAAAACTATCTGCTGACTGAT
GAAGGTCTGGAAGCGGTTAATAAAGACAAACCGCTGGGTGCCGTAGCGCTGAAGTCTTACGAGGAAGAGT
TGGCGAAAGATCCACGTATTGCCGCCACCATGGAAAACGCCCAGAAAGGTGAAATCATGCCGAACATCCC
GCAGATGTCCGCTTTCTGGTATGCCGTGCGTACTGCGGTGATCAACGCCGCCAGCGGTCGTCAGACTGTC
GATGAAGCCCTGAAAGACGCGCAGACTAATTCGGGATCTGATATCACAAGTTTGTACAAAAAAGTTGGCG
AAAACCTGTACTTCCAAGGCCTGAACGACATCTTCGAGGCTCAGAAAATCGAATGGCACGAAGGC
[504 nt withheld, positions 1326-1829]
ATGAGCAAAGATGGTAAAAAGAAGAAAAAGAAGTCAAAGACAAAGTGTGTAATTATGTAATCAACTTTCT
TGTACAAAGTGGTGATATCGCTAGCTAGATAGCTAGAAGCTTGCGGCCGCACAGCTGTATACACGTGCAA
GCCAGCCAGAACTCGCTCCTGAAGACCCAGAGGATCTCGAGCACCACCACCACCACCACTAATGTTAATT
AAGTTGGGCGTTCCTAGGCTGATAAAACAGAATTTGCCTGGCGGCAGTAGCGCGGTGGTCCCACCTGACC
CCATGCCGAACTCAGAAGTGAAACGCCGTAGCGCCGATGGTAGTGTGGGGTCTCCCCATGCGAGAGTAGG
GAACTGCCAGGCATCAAATAAAACGAAAGGCTCAGTCGAAAGACTGGGCCTTTCGTTTTATCTGTTGTTT
GTCGGTGAACGCTCTCCTGAGTAGGACAAATCCGCCGGGAGCGGATTTGAACGTTGCGAAGCAACGGCCC
GGAGGGTGGCGGGCAGGACGCCCGCCATAAACTGCCAGGCATCAAATTAAGCAGAAGGCCATCCTGACGG
ATGGCCTTTTTGCGTTTCTACAAACTCTTTTGTTTATTTTTCTAAATACATTCAAATATGTATCCGCTGA
GCAATAACTAGCATAACCCCTTGGGGCCTCTAAACGGGTCTTGAGGGGTTTTTTGCTGAAAGGAGGAACT
ATATCCGGATTGGCGAATGGG
[124 nt withheld, positions 2551-2674]
C
[91 nt withheld, positions 2676-2766]
A
[49 nt withheld, positions 2768-2816]
CCTTTGACGTTGGAGTCCACGTTCTTT
[37 nt withheld, positions 2844-2880]
ACCCTATCTCGGTCTATTCTTTTGATTTATAAGGGATTTTGCCGATTTCGGCCTATTGGTTAAAAAATGA
GCTGATTTAACAAAAATTTAACGCGAATTTTAACAAAATATTAACGTTTACAATTTCTGGCGGCACGATG
GCATGAGATTATCAAAAAGGATCTTCACCTAGATCCTTTTAAATTAAAAATGAAGTTTTAAATCAATCTA
AAGTATATATGAGTAAACTTGGTCTGACAGTTACCAATGCTTAATCAGTGAGGCACCTATCTCAGCGATC
TGTCTATTTCGTTCATCCATAGTTGCCTGACTCCCCGTCGTGTAGATAACTACGATACGGGAGGGCTTAC
CATCTGGCCCCAGTGCTGCAATGATACCGCGAGACCCACGCTCACCGGCTCCAGATTTATCAGCAATAAA
CCAGCCAGCCGGAAGGGCCGAGCGCAGAAGTGGTCCTGCAACTTTATCCGCCTCCATCCAGTCTATTAAT
TGTTGCCGGGAAGCTAGAGTAAGTAGTTCGCCAGTTAATAGTTTGCGCAACGTTGTTGCCATTGCTACAG
GCATCGTGGTGTCACGCTCGTCGTTTGGTATGGCTTCATTCAGCTCCGGTTCCCAACGATCAAGGCGAGT
TACATGATCCCCCATGTTGTGCAAAAAAGCGGTTAGCTCCTTCGGTCCTCCGATCGTTGTCAGAAGTAAG
TTGGCCGCAGTGTTATCACTCATGGTTATGGCAGCACTGCATAATTCTCTTACTGTCATGCCATCCGTAA
GATGCTTTTCTGTGACTGGTGAGTACTCAACCAAGTCATTCTGAGAATAGTGTATGCGGCGACCGAGTTG
CTCTTGCCCGGCGTCAATACGGGATAATACCGCGCCACATAGCAGAACTTTAAAAGTGCTCATCATTGGA
AAACGTTCTTCGGGGCGAAAACTCTCAAGGATCTTACCGCTGTTGAGATCCAGTTCGATGTAACCCACTC
GTGCACCCAACTGATCTTCAGCATCTTTTACTTTCACCAGCGTTTCTGGGTGAGCAAAAACAGGAAGGCA
AAATGCCGCAAAAAAGGGAATAAGGGCGACACGGAAATGTTGAATACTCATACTCTTCCTTTTTCAATCA
TGATTGAAGCATTTATCAGGGTTATTGTCTCATGAGCGGATACATATTTGAATGTATTTAGAAAAATAAA
CAAATAGGTCATGACCAAAATCCCTTAACGTGAGTTTTCGTTCCACTGAGCGTCAGACCCCGTAGAAAAG
ATCAAAGGATCTTCTTGAGATCCTTTTTTTCTGCGCGTAATCTGCTGCTTGCAAACAAAAAAACCACCGC
TACCAGCGGTGGTTTGTTTGCCGGATCAAGAGCTACCAACTCTTTTTCCGAAGGTAACTGGCTTCAGCAG
AGCGCAGATACCAAATACTGTCCTTCTAGTGTAGCCGTAGTTAGGCCACCACTTCAAGAACTCTGTAGCA
CCGCCTACATACCTCGCTCTGCTAATCCTGTTACCAGTGGCTGCTGCCAGTGGCGATAAGTCGTGTCTTA
CCGGGTTGGACTCAAGACGATAGTTACCGGATAAGGCGCAGCGGTCGGGCTGAACGGGGGGTTCGTGCAC
ACAGCCCAGCTTGGAGCGAACGACCTACACCGAACTGAGATACCTACAGCGTGAGCTATGAGAAAGCGCC
ACGCTTCCCGAAGGGAGAAAGGCGGACAGGTATCCGGTAAGCGGCAGGGTCGGAACAGGAGAGCGCACGA
GGGAGCTTCCAGGGGGAAACGCCTGGTATCTTTATAGTCCTGTCGGGTTTCGCCACCTCTGACTTGAGCG
TCGATTTTTGTGATGCTCGTCAGGGGGGCGGAGCCTATGGAAAAACGCCAGCAACGCGGCCTTTTTACGG
TTCCTGGCCTTTTGCTGGCCTTTTGCTCACATGTTCTTTCCTGCGTTATCCCCTGATTCTGTGGATAACC
GTATTACCGCCTTTGAGTGAGCTGATACCGCTCGCCGCAGCCGAACGACCGAGCGCAGCGAGTCAGTGAG
CGAGGAAGCGGAAGAGCGCCTGATGCGGTATTTTCTCCTTACGCATCTGTGCGGTATTTCACACCGCAAT
GGTGCACTCTCAGTACAATCTGCTCTGATGCCGCATAGTTAAGCCAGTATACACTCCGCTATCGCTACGT
GACTGGGTCATGGCTGCGCCCCGACACCCGCCAACACCCGCTGACGCGCCCTGACGGGCTTGTCTGCTCC
CGGCATCCGCTTACAGACAAGCTGTGACCGTCTCCGGGAGCTGCATGTGTCAGAGGTTTTCACCGTCATC
ACCGAAACGCGCGAGGCAGCTGCGGTAAAGCTCATCAGCGTGGTCGTGAAGCGATTCACAGATGTCTGCC
TGTTCATCCGCGTCCAGCTCGTTGAGTTTCTCCAGAAGCGTTAATGTCTGGCTTCTGATAAAGCGGGCCA
TGTTAAGGGCGGTTTTTTCCTGTTTGGTCACTGATGCCTCCGTGTAAGGGGGATTTCTGTTCATGGGGGT
AATGATACCGATGAAACGAGAGAGGATGCTCACGATACGGGTTACTGATGATGAACATGCCCGGTTACTG
GAACGTTGTGAGGGTAAACAACTGGCGGTATGGATGCGGCGGGACCAGAGAAAAATCACTCAGGGTCAAT
GCCAGCGCTTCGTTAATACAGATGTAGGTGTTCCACAGGGTAGCCAGCAGCATCCTGCGATGCAGATCCG
GAACATAATGGTGCAGGGCGCTGACTTCCGCGTTTCCAGACTTTACGAAACACGGAAACCGAAGACCATT
CATGTTGTTGCTCAGGTCGCAGACGTTTTGCAGCAGCAGTCGCTTCACGTTCGCTCGCGTATCGGTGATT
CATTCTGCTAACCAGTAAGGCAACCCCGCCAGCCTAGCCGGGTCCTCAACGACAGGAGCACGATCATGCT
AGTCATGCCCCGCGCCCACCGGAAGGAGCTGACTGGGTTGAAGGCTCTCAAGGGCATCGGTCGAGATCCC
GGTGCCTAATGAGTGAGCTAACTTACATTAATTGCGTTGCGCTCACTGCCCGCTTTCCAGTCGGGAAACC
TGTCGTGCCAGCTGCATTAATGAATCGGCCAACGCGCGGGGAGAGGCGGTTTGCGTATTGGGCGCCAGGG
TGGTTTTTCTTTTCACCAGTGAGACGGGCAACAGCTGATTGCCCTTCACCGCCTGGCCCTGAGAGAGTTG
CAGCAAGCGGTCCACGCTGGTTTGCCCCAGCAGGCGAAAATCCTGTTTGATGGTGGTTAACGGCGGGATA
TAACATGAGCTGTCTTCGGTATCGTCGTATCCCACTACCGAGATGTCCGCACCAACGCGCAGCCCGGACT
CGGTAATGGCGCGCATTGCGCCCAGCGCCATCTGATCGTTGGCAACCAGCATCGCAGTGGGAACGATGCC
CTCATTCAGCATTTGCATGGTTTGTTGAAAACCGGACATGGCACTCCAGTCGCCTTCCCGTTCCGCTATC
GGCTGAATTTGATTGCGAGTGAGATATTTATGCCAGCCAGCCAGACGCAGACGCGCCGAGACAGAACTTA
ATGGGCCCGCTAACAGCGCGATTTGCTGGTGACCCAATGCGACCAGATGCTCCACGCCCAGTCGCGTACC
GTCTTCATGGGAGAAAATAATACTGTTGATGGGTGTCTGGTCAGAGACATCAAGAAATAACGCCGGAACA
TTAGTGCAGGCAGCTTCCACAGCAATGGCATCCTGGTCATCCAGCGGATAGTTAATGATCAGCCCACTGA
CGCGTTGCGCGAGAAGATTGTGCACCGCCGCTTTACAGGCTTCGACGCCGCTTCGTTCTACCATCGACAC
CACCACGCTGGCACCCAGTTGATCGGCGCGAGATTTAATCGCCGCGACAATTTGCGACGGCGCGTGCAGG
GCCAGACTGGAGGTGGCAACGCCAATCAGCAACGACTGTTTGCCCGCCAGTTGTTGTGCCACGCGGTTGG
GAATGTAATTCAGCTCCGCCATCGCCGCTTCCACTTTTTCCCGCGTTTTCGCAGAAACGTGGCTGGCCTG
GTTCACCACGCGGGAAACGGTCTGATAAGAGACACCGGCATACTCTGCGACATCGTATAACGTTACTGGT
TTCACATTCACCACCCTGAATTGACTCTCTTCCGGGCGCTATCATGCCATACCGCGAAAGGTTTTGCGCC
ATTCGATGGTGTCCGGGATCTCGACGCTCTCCCTTATGCGACTCCTGCATTAGGAAGCAGCCCAGTAGTA
GGTTGAGGCCGTTGAGCACCGCCGCCGCAAGGAATGGTGCATGCAAGGAGATGGCGCCCAACAGTCCCCC
GGCCACGGGGCCTGCCACCATACCCACGCCGAAACAAGCGCTCATGAGCCCGAAGTGGCGAGCCCGATCT
TCCCCATCGGTGATGTCGGCGATATAGGCGCCAGCAACCGCACCTGTGGCGCCGGTGATGCCGGCCACGA
TGCGTCCGGCGTAGAGGATCGAGATCGATCTCGATCCCGCGAAA
